>Addgene plasmid #235660 | pLV_EF1aUBA3_IRES_Puro | addgene full sequence | sequence record 470164 | Addgene NGS Result
GTGCTACAAGCTAGTACCAGTTGAGCCAGATAAGGTAGAAGAGGCCAATAAAGGAGAGAACACCAGCTTG
TTACACCCTGTGAGCCTGCATGGGATGGATGACCCGGAGAGAGAAGTGTTAGAGTGGAGGTTTGACAGCC
GCCTAGCATTTCATCACGTGGCCCGAGAGCTGCATCCGGAGTACTTCAAGAACTGCTGATATCGAGCTTG
CTACAAGGGACTTTCCGCTGGGGACTTTCCAGGGAGGCGTGGCCTGGGCGGGACTGGGGAGTGGCGAGCC
CTCAGATCCTGCATATAAGCAGCTGCTTTTTGCCTGTACTGGGTCTCTCTGGTTAGACCAGATCTGAGCC
TGGGAGCTCTCTGGCTAACTAGGGAACCCACTGCTTAAGCCTCAATAAAGCTTGCCTTGAGTGCTTCAAG
TAGTGTGTGCCCGTCTGTTGTGTGACTCTGGTAACTAGAGATCCCTCAGACCCTTTTAGTCAGTGTGGAA
AATCTCTAGCAGTAGTAGTTCATGTCATCTTATTATTCAGTATTTATAACTTGCAAAGAAATGAATATCA
GAGAGTGAGAGGCCTTGACATTGCTAGCGTTTACCGTCGACCTCTAGCTAGAGCTTGGCGTAATCATGGT
CATAGCTGTTTCCTGTGTGAAATTGTTATCCGCTCACAATTCCACACAACATACGAGCCGGAAGCATAAA
GTGTAAAGCCTGGGGTGCCTAATGAGTGAGCTAACTCACATTAATTGCGTTGCGCTCACTGCCCGCTTTC
CAGTCGGGAAACCTGTCGTGCCAGCTGCATTAATGAATCGGCCAACGCGCGGGGAGAGGCGGTTTGCGTA
TTGGGCGCTCTTCCGCTTCCTCGCTCACTGACTCGCTGCGCTCGGTCGTTCGGCTGCGGCGAGCGGTATC
AGCTCACTCAAAGGCGGTAATACGGTTATCCACAGAATCAGGGGATAACGCAGGAAAGAACATGTGAGCA
AAAGGCCAGCAAAAGGCCAGGAACCGTAAAAAGGCCGCGTTGCTGGCGTTTTTCCATAGGCTCCGCCCCC
CTGACGAGCATCACAAAAATCGACGCTCAAGTCAGAGGTGGCGAAACCCGACAGGACTATAAAGATACCA
GGCGTTTCCCCCTGGAAGCTCCCTCGTGCGCTCTCCTGTTCCGACCCTGCCGCTTACCGGATACCTGTCC
GCCTTTCTCCCTTCGGGAAGCGTGGCGCTTTCTCATAGCTCACGCTGTAGGTATCTCAGTTCGGTGTAGG
TCGTTCGCTCCAAGCTGGGCTGTGTGCACGAACCCCCCGTTCAGCCCGACCGCTGCGCCTTATCCGGTAA
CTATCGTCTTGAGTCCAACCCGGTAAGACACGACTTATCGCCACTGGCAGCAGCCACTGGTAACAGGATT
AGCAGAGCGAGGTATGTAGGCGGTGCTACAGAGTTCTTGAAGTGGTGGCCTAACTACGGCTACACTAGAA
GAACAGTATTTGGTATCTGCGCTCTGCTGAAGCCAGTTACCTTCGGAAAAAGAGTTGGTAGCTCTTGATC
CGGCAAACAAACCACCGCTGGTAGCGGTGGTTTTTTTGTTTGCAAGCAGCAGATTACGCGCAGAAAAAAA
GGATCTCAAGAAGATCCTTTGATCTTTTCTACGGGGTCTGACGCTCAGTGGAACGAAAACTCACGTTAAG
GGATTTTGGTCATGAGATTATCAAAAAGGATCTTCACCTAGATCCTTTTAAATTAAAAATGAAGTTTTAA
ATCAATCTAAAGTATATATGAGTAAACTTGGTCTGACAGTTACCAATGCTTAATCAGTGAGGCACCTATC
TCAGCGATCTGTCTATTTCGTTCATCCATAGTTGCCTGACTCCCCGTCGTGTAGATAACTACGATACGGG
AGGGCTTACCATCTGGCCCCAGTGCTGCAATGATACCGCGAGACCCACGCTCACCGGCTCCAGATTTATC
AGCAATAAACCAGCCAGCCGGAAGGGCCGAGCGCAGAAGTGGTCCTGCAACTTTATCCGCCTCCATCCAG
TCTATTAATTGTTGCCGGGAAGCTAGAGTAAGTAGTTCGCCAGTTAATAGTTTGCGCAACGTTGTTGCCA
TTGCTACAGGCATCGTGGTGTCACGCTCGTCGTTTGGTATGGCTTCATTCAGCTCCGGTTCCCAACGATC
AAGGCGAGTTACATGATCCCCCATGTTGTGCAAAAAAGCGGTTAGCTCCTTCGGTCCTCCGATCGTTGTC
AGAAGTAAGTTGGCCGCAGTGTTATCACTCATGGTTATGGCAGCACTGCATAATTCTCTTACTGTCATGC
CATCCGTAAGATGCTTTTCTGTGACTGGTGAGTACTCAACCAAGTCATTCTGAGAATAGTGTATGCGGCG
ACCGAGTTGCTCTTGCCCGGCGTCAATACGGGATAATACCGCGCCACATAGCAGAACTTTAAAAGTGCTC
ATCATTGGAAAACGTTCTTCGGGGCGAAAACTCTCAAGGATCTTACCGCTGTTGAGATCCAGTTCGATGT
AACCCACTCGTGCACCCAACTGATCTTCAGCATCTTTTACTTTCACCAGCGTTTCTGGGTGAGCAAAAAC
AGGAAGGCAAAATGCCGCAAAAAAGGGAATAAGGGCGACACGGAAATGTTGAATACTCATACTCTTCCTT
TTTCAATATTATTGAAGCATTTATCAGGGTTATTGTCTCATGAGCGGATACATATTTGAATGTATTTAGA
AAAATAAACAAATAGGGGTTCCGCGCACATTTCCCCGAAAAGTGCCACCTGACGTCGACGGATCGGGAGA
TCAACTTGTTTATTGCAGCTTATAATGGTTACAAATAAAGCAATAGCATCACAAATTTCACAAATAAAGC
ATTTTTTTCACTGCATTCTAGTTGTGGTTTGTCCAAACTCATCAATGTATCTTATCATGTCTGGATCAAC
TGGATAACTCAAGCTAACCAAAATCATCCCAAACTTCCCACCCCATACCCTATTACCACTGCCAATTACC
TGTGGTTTCATTTACTCTAAACCTGTGATTCCTCTGAATTATTTTCATTTTAAAGAAATTGTATTTGTTA
AATATGTACTACAAACTTAGTAGTTGGAAGGGCTAATTCACTCCCAAAGAAGACAAGATATCCTTGATCT
GTGGATCTACCACACACAAGGCTACTTCCCTGATTAGCAGAACTACACACCAGGGCCAGGGGTCAGATAT
CCACTGACCTTTGGATGGTGCTACAAGCTAGTACCAGTTGAGCCAGATAAGGTAGAAGAGGCCAATAAAG
GAGAGAACACCAGCTTGTTACACCCTGTGAGCCTGCATGGGATGGATGACCCGGAGAGAGAAGTGTTAGA
GTGGAGGTTTGACAGCCGCCTAGCATTTCATCACGTGGCCCGAGAGCTGCATCCGGAGTACTTCAAGAAC
TGCTGATATCGAGCTTGCTACAAGGGACTTTCCGCTGGGGACTTTCCAGGGAGGCGTGGCCTGGGCGGGA
CTGGGGAGTGGCGAGCCCTCAGATCCTGCATATAAGCAGCTGCTTTTTGCCTGTACTGGGTCTCTCTGGT
TAGACCAGATCTGAGCCTGGGAGCTCTCTGGCTAACTAGGGAACCCACTGCTTAAGCCTCAATAAAGCTT
GCCTTGAGTGCTTCAAGTAGTGTGTGCCCGTCTGTTGTGTGACTCTGGTAACTAGAGATCCCTCAGACCC
TTTTAGTCAGTGTGGAAAATCTCTAGCAGTGGCGCCCGAACAGGGACTTGAAAGCGAAAGGGAAACCAGA
GGAGCTCTCTCGACGCAGGACTCGGCTTGCTGAAGCGCGCACGGCAAGAGGCGAGGGGCGGCGACTGGTG
AGTACGCCAAAAATTTTGACTAGCGGAGGCTAGAAGGAGAGAGATGGGTGCGAGAGCGTCAGTATTAAGC
GGGGGAGAATTAGATCGCGATGGGAAAAAATTCGGTTAAGGCCAGGGGGAAAGAAAAAATATAAATTAAA
ACATATAGTATGGGCAAGCAGGGAGCTAGAACGATTCGCAGTTAATCCTGGCCTGTTAGAAACATCAGAA
GGCTGTAGACAAATACTGGGACAGCTACAACCATCCCTTCAGACAGGATCAGAAGAACTTAGATCATTAT
ATAATACAGTAGCAACCCTCTATTGTGTGCATCAAAGGATAGAGATAAAAGACACCAAGGAAGCTTTAGA
CAAGATAGAGGAAGAGCAAAACAAAAGTAAGACCACCGCACAGCAAGCGGCCGGCCGCTGATCTTCAGAC
CTGGAGGAGGAGATATGAGGGACAATTGGAGAAGTGAATTATATAAATATAAAGTAGTAAAAATTGAACC
ATTAGGAGTAGCACCCACCAAGGCAAAGAGAAGAGTGGTGCAGAGAGAAAAAAGAGCAGTGGGAATAGGA
GCTTTGTTCCTTGGGTTCTTGGGAGCAGCAGGAAGCACTATGGGCGCAGCGTCAATGACGCTGACGGTAC
AGGCCAGACAATTATTGTCTGGTATAGTGCAGCAGCAGAACAATTTGCTGAGGGCTATTGAGGCGCAACA
GCATCTGTTGCAACTCACAGTCTGGGGCATCAAGCAGCTCCAGGCAAGAATCCTGGCTGTGGAAAGATAC
CTAAAGGATCAACAGCTCCTGGGGATTTGGGGTTGCTCTGGAAAACTCATTTGCACCACTGCTGTGCCTT
GGAATGCTAGTTGGAGTAATAAATCTCTGGAACAGATTTGGAATCACACGACCTGGATGGAGTGGGACAG
AGAAATTAACAATTACACAAGCTTAATACACTCCTTAATTGAAGAATCGCAAAACCAGCAAGAAAAGAAT
GAACAAGAATTATTGGAATTAGATAAATGGGCAAGTTTGTGGAATTGGTTTAACATAACAAATTGGCTGT
GGTATATAAAATTATTCATAATGATAGTAGGAGGCTTGGTAGGTTTAAGAATAGTTTTTGCTGTACTTTC
TATAGTGAATAGAGTTAGGCAGGGATATTCACCATTATCGTTTCAGACCCACCTCCCAACCCCGAGGGGA
CCCGACAGGCCCGAAGGAATAGAAGAAGAAGGTGGAGAGAGAGACAGAGACAGATCCATTCGATTAGTGA
ACGGATCTCGACGGTATCGCCTTTAAAAGAAAAGGGGGGATTGGGGGGTACAGTGCAGGGGAAAGAATAG
TAGACATAATAGCAACAGACATACAAACTAAAGAATTACAAAAACAAATTACAAAAATTCAAAATTTTCG
GGTTTATTACAGGGACAGCAGAGATCCAGTTTATCGATGAGGCCCTTTCGTCTTCACTCGAGGTGCCCGT
CAGTGGGCAGAGCGCACATCGCCCACAGTCCCCGAGAAGTTGGGGGGAGGGGTCGGCAATTGAACCGGTG
CCTAGAGAAGGTGGCGCGGGGTAAACTGGGAAAGTGATGTCGTGTACTGGCTCCGCCTTTTTCCCGAGGG
TGGGGGAGAACCGTATATAAGTGCAGTAGTCGCCGTGAACGTTCTTTTTCGCAACGGGTTTGCCGCCAGA
ACACAGGTAAGTGCCGTGTGTGGTTCCCGCGGGCCTGGCCTCTTTACGGGTTATGGCCCTTGCGTGCCTT
GAATTACTTCCACCTGGCTGCAGTACGTGATTCTTGATCCCGAGCTTCGGGTTGGAAGTGGGTGGGAGAG
TTCGAGGCCTTGCGCTTAAGGAGCCCCTTCGCCTCGTGCTTGAGTTGAGGCCTGGCCTGGGCGCTGGGGC
CGCCGCGTGCGAATCTGGTGGCACCTTCGCGCCTGTCTCGCTGCTTTCGATAAGTCTCTAGCCATTTAAA
ATTTTTGATGACCTGCTGCGACGCTTTTTTTCTGGCAAGATAGTCTTGTAAATGCGGGCCAAGATCTGCA
CACTGGTATTTCGGTTTTTGGGGCCGCGGGCGGCGACGGGGCCCGTGCGTCCCAGCGCACATGTTCGGCG
AGGCGGGGCCTGCGAGCGCGGCCACCGAGAATCGGACGGGGGTAGTCTCAAGCTGGCCGGCCTGCTCTGG
TGCCTGGCCTCGCGCCGCCGTGTATCGCCCCGCCCTGGGCGGCAAGGCTGGCCCGGTCGGCACCAGTTGC
GTGAGCGGAAAGATGGCCGCTTCCCGGCCCTGCTGCAGGGAGCTCAAAATGGAGGACGCGGCGCTCGGGA
GAGCGGGCGGGTGAGTCACCCACACAAAGGAAAAGGGCCTTTCCGTCCTCAGCCGTCGCTTCATGTGACT
CCACGGAGTACCGGGCGCCGTCCAGGCACCTCGATTAGTTCTCGAGCTTTTGGAGTACGTCGTCTTTAGG
TTGGGGGGAGGGGTTTTATGCGATGGAGTTTCCCCACACTGAGTGGGTGGAGACTGAAGTTAGGCCAGCT
TGGCACTTGATGTAATTCTCCTTGGAATTTGCCCTTTTTGAGTTTGGATCTTGGTTCATTCTCAAGCCTC
AGACAGTGGTTCAAAGTTTTTTTCTTCCATTTCAGGTGTCGTGAGGATCCATGGCGGATGGCGAGGAGCC
GGAGAAGAAAAGAAGGAGAATAGAGGAGCTGCTGGCTGAGAAAATGGCTGTTGATGGTGGGTGTGGGGAC
ACTGGAGACTGGGAAGGTCGCTGGAACCATGTAAAGAAGTTCCTCGAGCGATCTGGACCCTTCACACACC
CTGATTTCGAACCGAGCACTGAATCTCTCCAGTTCTTGTTAGATACATGTAAAGTTCTAGTCATTGGAGC
TGGCGGCTTAGGATGTGAGCTCCTGAAAAATCTGGCCTTGTCTGGTTTTAGACAGATTCATGTTATAGAT
ATGGACACTATAGATGTTTCCAATCTAAATAGGCAGTTTTTATTTAGGCCTAAAGATATTGGAAGACCTA
AGGCTGAAGTTGCTGCAGAATTTCTAAATGACAGAGTTCCTAATTGCAATGTAGTTCCACATTTCAACAA
GATTCAAGATTTTAACGACACTTTCTATCGACAATTTCATATTATTGTATGTGGACTGGACTCTATCATC
GCCAGAAGATGGATAAATGGCATGCTGATATCTCTTCTAAATTATGAAGATGGTGTCTTAGATCCAAGCT
CCATTGTCCCTTTGATAGATGGGGGGACAGAAGGTTTTAAAGGAAATGCCCGGGTGATTCTGCCTGGAAT
GACTGCTTGTATCGAATGCACGCTGGAACTTTATCCACCACAGGTTAATTTTCCCATGTGCACCATTGCA
TCTATGCCCAGGCTACCAGAACACTGTATTGAGTATGTAAGGATGTTGCAGTGGCCTAAGGAGCAGCCTT
TTGGAGAAGGGGTTCCATTAGATGGAGATGATCCTGAACATATACAATGGATTTTCCAAAAATCCCTAGA
GAGAGCATCACAATATAATATTAGGGGTGTTACGTATAGGCTCACTCAAGGGGTAGTAAAAAGAATCATT
CCTGCAGTAGCTTCCACAAATGCAGTCATTGCAGCTGTGTGTGCCACTGAGGTTTTTAAAATAGCCACAA
GTGCATACATTCCCTTGAATAATTACTTGGTGTTTAATGATGTAGATGGGCTGTATACATACACATTTGA
AGCAGAAAGAAAGGAAAACTGCCCAGCTTGTAGCCAGCTTCCTCAAAATATTCAGTTTTCTCCATCAGCT
AAACTACAGGAGGTTTTGGATTATCTAACCAATAGTGCTTCTCTGCAAATGAAATCTCCAGCCATCACAG
CCACCCTAGAGGGAAAAAATAGAACACTTTACTTACAGTCGGTAACCTCTATTGAAGAACGAACAAGGCC
AAATCTCTCCAAAACATTGAAAGAATTGGGGCTTGTTGATGGACAAGAACTGGCGGTTGCTGATGTCACC
ACCCCACAGACTGTACTATTCAAACTTCATTTTACTTCTTAAGCGGCCGCTCTAGAGTCGACGGGCCGCG
GTAACAATTGTTAACTAACTTAAGCTAGCAACGGTTTCCCTCTAGCGGGATCAATTCCGCCCCCCCCCCC
TAACGTTACTGGCCGAAGCCGCTTGGAATAAGGCCGGTGTGCGTTTGTCTATATGTTATTTTCCACCATA
TTGCCGTCTTTTGGCAATGTGAGGGCCCGGAAACCTGGCCCTGTCTTCTTGACGAGCATTCCTAGGGGTC
TTTCCCCTCTCGCCAAAGGAATGCAAGGTCTGTTGAATGTCGTGAAGGAAGCAGTTCCTCTGGAAGCTTC
TTGAAGACAAACAACGTCTGTAGCGACCCTTTGCAGGCAGCGGAACCCCCCACCTGGCGACAGGTGCCTC
TGCGGCCAAAAGCCACGTGTATAAGATACACCTGCAAAGGCGGCACAACCCCAGTGCCACGTTGTGAGTT
GGATAGTTGTGGAAAGAGTCAAATGGCTCTCCTCAAGCGTATTCAACAAGGGGCTGAAGGATGCCCAGAA
GGTACCCCATTGTATGGGATCTGATCTGGGGCCTCGGTGCACATGCTTTACATGTGTTTAGTCGAGGTTA
AAAAAACGTCTAGGCCCCCCGAACCACGGGGACGTGGTTTTCCTTTGAAAAACACGATAATACCATGACC
GAGTACAAGCCCACGGTGCGCCTCGCCACCCGCGACGACGTCCCCAGGGCCGTACGCACCCTCGCCGCCG
CGTTCGCCGACTACCCCGCCACGCGCCACACCGTCGATCCGGACCGCCACATCGAGCGGGTCACCGAGCT
GCAAGAACTCTTCCTCACGCGCGTCGGGCTCGACATCGGCAAGGTGTGGGTCGCGGACGACGGCGCCGCG
GTGGCGGTCTGGACCACGCCGGAGAGCGTCGAAGCGGGGGCGGTGTTCGCCGAGATCGGCCCGCGCATGG
CCGAGTTGAGCGGTTCCCGGCTGGCCGCGCAGCAACAGATGGAAGGCCTCCTGGCGCCGCACCGGCCCAA
GGAGCCCGCGTGGTTCCTGGCCACCGTCGGCGTCTCGCCCGACCACCAGGGCAAGGGTCTGGGCAGCGCC
GTCGTGCTCCCCGGAGTGGAGGCGGCCGAGCGCGCCGGGGTGCCCGCCTTCCTGGAGACCTCCGCGCCCC
GCAACCTCCCCTTCTACGAGCGGCTCGGCTTCACCGTCACCGCCGACGTCGAGGTGCCCGAAGGACCGCG
CACCTGGTGCATGACCCGCAAGCCCGGTGCCTGACCCGGGCGGGGCGCGTCTGGAACAATCAACCTCTGG
ATTACAAAATTTGTGAAAGATTGACTGGTATTCTTAACTATGTTGCTCCTTTTACGCTATGTGGATACGC
TGCTTTAATGCCTTTGTATCATGCTATTGCTTCCCGTATGGCTTTCATTTTCTCCTCCTTGTATAAATCC
TGGTTGCTGTCTCTTTATGAGGAGTTGTGGCCCGTTGTCAGGCAACGTGGCGTGGTGTGCACTGTGTTTG
CTGACGCAACCCCCACTGGTTGGGGCATTGCCACCACCTGTCAGCTCCTTTCCGGGACTTTCGCTTTCCC
CCTCCCTATTGCCACGGCGGAACTCATCGCCGCCTGCCTTGCCCGCTGCTGGACAGGGGCTCGGCTGTTG
GGCACTGACAATTCCGTGGTGTTGTCGGGGAAGCTGACGTCCTTTCCATGGCTGCTCGCCTGTGTTGCCA
CCTGGATTCTGCGCGGGACGTCCTTCTGCTACGTCCCTTCGGCCCTCAATCCAGCGGACCTTCCTTCCCG
CGGCCTGCTGCCGGCTCTGCGGCCTCTTCCGCGTCTTCGCCTTCGCCCTCAGACGAGTCGGATCTCCCTT
TGGGCCGCCTCCCCGCCTGGAATTAATTCTGCAGTCGAGACCTAGAAAAACATGGAGCAATCACAAGTAG
CAATACAGCAGCTACCAATGCTGATTGTGCCTGGCTAGAAGCACAAGAGGAGGAGGAGGTGGGTTTTCCA
GTCACACCTCAGGTACCTTTAAGACCAATGACTTACAAGGCAGCTGTAGATCTTAGCCACTTTTTAAAAG
AAAAGAGGGGACTGGAAGGGCTAATTCACTCCCAACGAAGACAAGATATCCTTGATCTGTGGATCTACCA
CACACAAGGCTACTTCCCTGATTAGCAGAACTACACACCAGGGCCAGGGGTCAGATATCCACTGACCTTT
GGATG
Features (pLannotate 1.2.2; 23 found; start..end, strand, type, name):
    244..501     +  LTR            5' LTR (truncated): truncated 5' long terminal repeat (LTR) from HIV-1
    653..669     -  protein_bind   lac operator: The lac repressor binds to the lac operator to inhibit transcription in E. coli. This inhibition can be relieved by adding lactose or isopropyl-β-D-thiogalactopyranoside (IPTG). lac repressor encoded by lacI
    677..707     -  promoter       lac promoter: promoter for the E. coli lac operon
    722..743     -  protein_bind   CAP binding site: CAP binding activates transcription in the presence of cAMP. E. coli catabolite activator protein
    756..848     -  CDS            lacI (fragment): lac repressor; lacI; The lac repressor binds to the lac operator to inhibit transcription in E. coli. This inhibition can be relieved by adding lactose or isopropyl-β-D-thiogalactopyranoside (IPTG).
   1031..1619    -  rep_origin     ori: high-copy-number ColE1/pMB1/pBR322/pUC origin of replication
   1790..2650    -  CDS            AmpR: β-lactamase; bla; confers resistance to ampicillin, carbenicillin, and related antibiotics
   2651..2755    -  promoter       AmpR promoter: bla
   2803..2937    +  polyA_signal   SV40 poly(A) signal: SV40 polyadenylation signal
   3104..3433    +  CDS            nef (fragment): NEF_HV1BR - Experimental evidence at protein level: Swiss-Prot protein existence level 1. Extracellular Nef protein targets CD4(+) T-lymphocytes for apoptosis by interacting with CXCR4 surface receptors (PubMed:14990729). From Human immunodeficiency virus type 1 group M subtype B (isolate BRU/LAI) (HIV-1).
   3481..3738    +  LTR            5' LTR (truncated): truncated 5' long terminal repeat (LTR) from HIV-1
   3785..3910    +  misc_feature   HIV-1 Ψ: packaging signal of human immunodeficiency virus type 1
   3894..4232    +  CDS            HIV-1 gag (fragment): gag protein from human immunodeficiency virus 1; gag
   4407..4640    +  misc_feature   RRE: The Rev response element (RRE) of HIV-1 allows for Rev-dependent mRNA export from the nucleus to the cytoplasm.
   5017..5117    +  CDS            Rev (fragment): human immunodeficiency virus 1 (HIV-1) Rev protein; rev; enhances nuclear export of unspliced and incompletely spliced viral mRNAs
   5132..5247    +  misc_feature   cPPT/CTS: central polypurine tract and central termination sequence of HIV-1 (lacking the first T)
   5325..5536    +  promoter       EF-1α core promoter: core promoter for human elongation factor EF-1α
   5537..6475    +  intron         EF-1α intron A: intron upstream of the start codon of human EF-1α
   6491..7879    +  CDS            UBA3: UBA3_HUMAN - Also known as UBE1C. Experimental evidence at protein level: Swiss-Prot protein existence level 1. Catalytic subunit of the dimeric UBA3-NAE1 E1 enzyme. E1 activates NEDD8 by first adenylating its C-terminal glycine residue with ATP, thereafter linking this residue to the side chain of the catalytic cysteine, yielding a NEDD8-UBA3 thioester and free AMP. E1 finally transfers NEDD8 to the catalytic cysteine of UBE2M. Down- regulates steroid receptor activity. Necessary for cell cycle progression. From Homo sapiens (Human).
   7971..8532    +  misc_feature   IRES: internal ribosome entry site (IRES) of the encephalomyocarditis virus (EMCV)
   8535..9134    +  CDS            PuroR: puromycin N-acetyltransferase; pac from Streptomyces alboniger; confers resistance to puromycin
   9158..9746    +  misc_feature   WPRE: woodchuck hepatitis virus posttranscriptional regulatory element
   9763..196     +  CDS            nef (fragment) (across the origin): NEF_HV1BR - Experimental evidence at protein level: Swiss-Prot protein existence level 1. Extracellular Nef protein targets CD4(+) T-lymphocytes for apoptosis by interacting with CXCR4 surface receptors (PubMed:14990729). From Human immunodeficiency virus type 1 group M subtype B (isolate BRU/LAI) (HIV-1).
