[The description below was written by a language model from this plasmid's Addgene catalogue record and pLannotate feature annotations shown in this document.]
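Description:
pLV_EF1aUBA3_IRES_Puro is a lentiviral transfer plasmid for stable expression of human UBA3 in mammalian cells, made by inserting a UBA3 cDNA between the BamHI and NotI sites of the pLV-EF1a-IRES-Puro backbone. In bacteria it is maintained through a high-copy ColE1/pUC-type origin and selected with ampicillin via the β-lactamase gene. The catalogue lists a total size of about 10.2 kb, whereas the sequenced record underlying the feature table is slightly shorter at about 10.1 kb.

The viral portion is HIV-1 derived. Two elements annotated as truncated LTRs, each adjoined by a nef-derived fragment, flank a region containing the Ψ packaging signal with a partial gag sequence, the Rev response element for Rev-dependent nuclear export of the genomic RNA, and the cPPT/CTS, which aids nuclear import of the reverse-transcribed genome. Because the viral structural and enzymatic genes are absent apart from fragments, particle production depends on packaging functions supplied in trans.

Within this frame, the EF-1α core promoter with its intron A drives a single bicistronic transcript: the UBA3 coding sequence, followed by an EMCV IRES and the puromycin N-acetyltransferase gene. Transduced cells surviving puromycin selection should therefore also express UBA3. A WPRE downstream enhances transcript stability and expression. No epitope tag or fluorescent reporter is annotated.

UBA3 is the catalytic subunit of the UBA3–NAE1 E1 enzyme, which activates NEDD8. The associated publication concerns neddylation as a regulator of neuronal aging and Alzheimer's-type neurodegeneration, so the construct is suited to UBA3 overexpression or rescue experiments in that context, although the record does not state the exact experimental use.
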