Addgene plasmid #235660: pLV_EF1aUBA3_IRES_Puro
Purpose: human UBA3 cloned into pLV-EF1a-IRES-Puro vector (Addgene: 85132)
Depositing lab: Lorenz Studer. Depositing organization: Memorial Sloan-Kettering Cancer Center. Publication: Genome-wide CRISPR screen identifies neddylation as a regulator of neuronal aging and AD neurodegeneration. Saurat N, Minotti AP, Rahman MT, Sikder T, Zhang C, Cornacchia D, Jungverdorben J, Ciceri G, Betel D, Studer L. Cell Stem Cell. 2024 Aug 1;31(8):1162-1174.e8. doi: 10.1016/j.stem.2024.06.001. Epub 2024 Jun 24. PubMed 38917806.
Backbone
  Vector backbone: pLV-EF1a-IRES-Puro
  Backbone size w/o insert (bp): 8785
  Total vector size (bp): 10177
  Modifications to backbone: Insertion of UBA3
  Vector type: Lentiviral
  Selectable markers: Puromycin
Growth in bacteria
  Bacterial resistance: Ampicillin, 100 μg/mL
  Growth temperature: 37°C
  Growth strain: NEB Stable
  Copy number: Unknown
Gene/Insert
  Gene/Insert name: UBA3
  Species: H. sapiens (human)
  Insert size (bp): 1392
  GenBank ID: NM_003968.3
  Entrez Gene: UBA3 (a.k.a. NAE2, UBE1C, hUBA3)
  Promoter: EF1a
  Cloning method: Restriction Enzyme; 5′ cloning site BamHI (unknown if destroyed); 3′ cloning site NotI (unknown if destroyed)
  Sequencing primers: 5′ TCAAGCCTCAGACAGTGGTTC; 3′ GCATTCCTTTGGCGAGAG
Resource information
  A portion of this plasmid was derived from a plasmid made by: cDNA for cloning was purchased from sino biological (HG16320-G) and cloned into Plasmid #85132 provided by Addgene
Terms and licenses: Academic/Nonprofit Terms; Industry Terms: Not Available to Industry
How to cite: pLV_EF1aUBA3_IRES_Puro was a gift from Lorenz Studer (Addgene plasmid # 235660 ; http://n2t.net/addgene:235660 ; RRID:Addgene_235660)
